# Supplementary material for: Clonal transcriptomics identifies mechanisms of chemoresistance and empowers rational design of combination therapies
Source: eLife. 2022 Dec 16;11:e80981. doi: 10.7554/eLife.80981 (PMC9757829; doi:10.7554/eLife.80981)
Supplement: Supplementary file 15. — Full annotated sequence file for the WILD-seq library vector pHSW8. [file elife-80981-supp15.zip › WILDseq_vector.gb]

LOCUS       WILD-seq_vector         8060 bp DNA     circular SYN 24-OCT-2022
DEFINITION  synthetic circular DNA
ACCESSION   .
VERSION     .
KEYWORDS    .
SOURCE      synthetic DNA construct
  ORGANISM  synthetic DNA construct
REFERENCE   1  (bases 1 to 8060)
  AUTHORS   Trial User
  TITLE     Direct Submission
  JOURNAL   Exported Oct 24, 2022 from SnapGene 6.1.1
            https://www.snapgene.com
FEATURES             Location/Qualifiers
     source          1..8060
                     /mol_type="other DNA"
                     /organism="synthetic DNA construct"
     promoter        27..131
                     /gene="bla"
                     /locus_tag="AmpR promoter"
                     /label=AmpR promoter
     CDS             132..992
                     /codon_start=1
                     /gene="bla"
                     /locus_tag="AmpR"
                     /product="beta-lactamase"
                     /label=AmpR
                     /note="confers resistance to ampicillin, carbenicillin,
                     and related antibiotics"
                     /translation="MSIQHFRVALIPFFAAFCLPVFAHPETLVKVKDAEDQLGARVGYI
                     ELDLNSGKILESFRPEERFPMMSTFKVLLCGAVLSRIDAGQEQLGRRIHYSQNDLVEYS
                     PVTEKHLTDGMTVRELCSAAITMSDNTAANLLLTTIGGPKELTAFLHNMGDHVTRLDRW
                     EPELNEAIPNDERDTTMPVAMATTLRKLLTGELLTLASRQQLIDWMEADKVAGPLLRSA
                     LPAGWFIADKSGAGERGSRGIIAALGPDGKPSRIVVIYTTGSQATMDERNRQIAEIGAS
                     LIKHW"
     primer_bind     complement(350..369)
                     /locus_tag="Amp-R"
                     /label=Amp-R
                     /note="Ampicillin resistance gene, reverse primer"
     rep_origin      1163..1751
                     /direction=RIGHT
                     /locus_tag="ori"
                     /label=ori
                     /note="high-copy-number ColE1/pMB1/pBR322/pUC origin of 
                     replication"
     primer_bind     1652..1671
                     /locus_tag="pBR322ori-F"
                     /label=pBR322ori-F
                     /note="pBR322 origin, forward primer"
     primer_bind     1905..1922
                     /locus_tag="L4440"
                     /label=L4440
                     /note="L4440 vector, forward primer"
     protein_bind    2039..2060
                     /locus_tag="CAP binding site"
                     /label=CAP binding site
                     /bound_moiety="E. coli catabolite activator protein"
                     /note="CAP binding activates transcription in the presence
                     of cAMP."
     promoter        2075..2105
                     /locus_tag="lac promoter"
                     /label=lac promoter
                     /note="promoter for the E. coli lac operon"
     protein_bind    2113..2129
                     /locus_tag="lac operator"
                     /label=lac operator
                     /bound_moiety="lac repressor encoded by lacI"
                     /note="The lac repressor binds to the lac operator to
                     inhibit transcription in E. coli. This inhibition can be 
                     relieved by adding lactose or 
                     isopropyl-beta-D-thiogalactopyranoside (IPTG)."
     primer_bind     2118..2140
                     /locus_tag="M13/pUC Reverse"
                     /label=M13/pUC Reverse
                     /note="In lacZ gene"
     primer_bind     2137..2153
                     /locus_tag="M13 rev"
                     /label=M13 rev
                     /note="common sequencing primer, one of multiple similar 
                     variants"
     primer_bind     2137..2153
                     /locus_tag="M13 Reverse"
                     /label=M13 Reverse
                     /note="In lacZ gene. Also called M13-rev"
     primer_bind     2172..2192
                     /locus_tag="T3"
                     /label=T3
                     /note="T3 promoter, forward primer"
     promoter        2174..2192
                     /locus_tag="T3 promoter"
                     /label=T3 promoter
                     /note="promoter for bacteriophage T3 RNA polymerase"
     enhancer        2293..2672
                     /locus_tag="CMV enhancer"
                     /label=CMV enhancer
                     /note="human cytomegalovirus immediate early enhancer"
     promoter        2673..2876
                     /locus_tag="CMV promoter"
                     /label=CMV promoter
                     /note="human cytomegalovirus (CMV) immediate early
                     promoter"
     primer_bind     2827..2847
                     /locus_tag="CMV-F"
                     /label=CMV-F
                     /note="Human CMV immediate early promoter, forward primer"
     LTR             2891..3071
                     /locus_tag="5' LTR (truncated)"
                     /label=5' LTR (truncated)
                     /note="truncated 5' long terminal repeat (LTR) from HIV-1"
     misc_feature    3118..3243
                     /locus_tag="HIV-1 Psi"
                     /label=HIV-1 Psi
                     /note="packaging signal of human immunodeficiency virus
                     type 1"
     misc_feature    3736..3969
                     /locus_tag="RRE"
                     /label=RRE
                     /note="The Rev response element (RRE) of HIV-1 allows for 
                     Rev-dependent mRNA export from the nucleus to the 
                     cytoplasm."
     misc_feature    4495..4612
                     /locus_tag="cPPT/CTS"
                     /label=cPPT/CTS
                     /note="central polypurine tract and central termination
                     sequence of HIV-1"
     misc_feature    complement(5218..5265)
                     /locus_tag="polyA signal"
                     /label=polyA signal
     misc_feature    5266..5370
                     /locus_tag="Spacer"
                     /label=Spacer
     misc_feature    5398..5441
                     /label=Barcode cassette
                     /note="WILD-seq barcode"
     gap             5398..5409
                     /estimated_length=12
     misc_feature    5398..5409
                     /locus_tag="BC_1"
                     /label=BC_1
     gap             5430..5441
                     /estimated_length=12
     misc_feature    5430..5441
                     /locus_tag="BC_2"
                     /label=BC_2
     CDS             complement(5489..6184)
                     /codon_start=1
                     /locus_tag="ZsGreen"
                     /label=ZsGreen
                     /note="ZsGreen"
                     /translation="MAQSKHGLTKEMTMKYRMEGCVDGHKFVITGEGIGYPFKGKQAIN
                     LCVVEGGPLPFAEDILSAAFMYGNRVFTEYPQDIVDYFKNSCPAGYTWDRSFLFEDGAV
                     CICNADITVSVEENCMYHESKFYGVNFPADGPVMKKMTDNWEPSCEKIIPVPKQGILKG
                     DVSMYLLLKDGGRLRCQFDTVYKAKSVPRKMPDWHFIQHKLTREDRSDAKNQKWHLTEH
                     AIASGSALP"
     misc_feature    complement(6193..6654)
                     /locus_tag="PGK"
                     /label=attenuated PGK
                     /label=PGK
                     /note="Missing 47bp compared to standard PGK promoter"
     misc_feature    6660..6664
                     /locus_tag="BamHI"
                     /label=BamHI
     LTR             6780..7013
                     /locus_tag="3' LTR (Delta-U3)"
                     /label=3' LTR (Delta-U3)
                     /note="self-inactivating 3' long terminal repeat (LTR)
                     from HIV-1"
     polyA_signal    7085..7206
                     /locus_tag="SV40 poly(A) signal"
                     /label=SV40 poly(A) signal
                     /note="SV40 polyadenylation signal"
     primer_bind     complement(7122..7141)
                     /locus_tag="SV40pA-R"
                     /label=SV40pA-R
                     /note="SV40 polyA, reverse primer"
     primer_bind     7176..7195
                     /locus_tag="EBV-rev"
                     /label=EBV-rev
                     /note="SV40 polyA terminator, reverse primer"
     rep_origin      7246..7381
                     /locus_tag="SV40 ori"
                     /label=SV40 ori
                     /note="SV40 origin of replication"
     primer_bind     7308..7327
                     /locus_tag="SV40pro-F"
                     /label=SV40pro-F
                     /note="SV40 promoter/origin, forward primer"
     primer_bind     complement(7413..7432)
                     /locus_tag="T7"
                     /label=T7
                     /note="T7 promoter, forward primer"
     promoter        complement(7414..7432)
                     /locus_tag="T7 promoter"
                     /label=T7 promoter
                     /note="promoter for bacteriophage T7 RNA polymerase"
     primer_bind     complement(7442..7459)
                     /locus_tag="M13 Forward"
                     /label=M13 Forward
                     /note="In lacZ gene. Also called M13-F20 or M13 (-21)
                     Forward"
     primer_bind     complement(7442..7458)
                     /locus_tag="M13 fwd"
                     /label=M13 fwd
                     /note="common sequencing primer, one of multiple similar 
                     variants"
     primer_bind     complement(7451..7473)
                     /locus_tag="M13/pUC Forward"
                     /label=M13/pUC Forward
                     /note="In lacZ gene"
     rep_origin      7603..8058
                     /direction=RIGHT
                     /locus_tag="f1 ori"
                     /label=f1 ori
                     /note="f1 bacteriophage origin of replication; arrow
                     indicates direction of (+) strand synthesis"
     primer_bind     complement(7690..7709)
                     /locus_tag="F1ori-R"
                     /label=F1ori-R
                     /note="F1 origin, reverse primer"
     primer_bind     7900..7921
                     /locus_tag="F1ori-F"
                     /label=F1ori-F
                     /note="F1 origin, forward primer"
ORIGIN
        1 caggtggcac ttttcgggga aatgtgcgcg gaacccctat ttgtttattt ttctaaatac
       61 attcaaatat gtatccgctc atgagacaat aaccctgata aatgcttcaa taatattgaa
      121 aaaggaagag tatgagtatt caacatttcc gtgtcgccct tattcccttt tttgcggcat
      181 tttgccttcc tgtttttgct cacccagaaa cgctggtgaa agtaaaagat gctgaagatc
      241 agttgggtgc acgagtgggt tacatcgaac tggatctcaa cagcggtaag atccttgaga
      301 gttttcgccc cgaagaacgt tttccaatga tgagcacttt taaagttctg ctatgtggcg
      361 cggtattatc ccgtattgac gccgggcaag agcaactcgg tcgccgcata cactattctc
      421 agaatgactt ggttgagtac tcaccagtca cagaaaagca tcttacggat ggcatgacag
      481 taagagaatt atgcagtgct gccataacca tgagtgataa cactgcggcc aacttacttc
      541 tgacaacgat cggaggaccg aaggagctaa ccgctttttt gcacaacatg ggggatcatg
      601 taactcgcct tgatcgttgg gaaccggagc tgaatgaagc cataccaaac gacgagcgtg
      661 acaccacgat gcctgtagca atggcaacaa cgttgcgcaa actattaact ggcgaactac
      721 ttactctagc ttcccggcaa caattaatag actggatgga ggcggataaa gttgcaggac
      781 cacttctgcg ctcggccctt ccggctggct ggtttattgc tgataaatct ggagccggtg
      841 agcgtgggtc tcgcggtatc attgcagcac tggggccaga tggtaagccc tcccgtatcg
      901 tagttatcta cacgacgggg agtcaggcaa ctatggatga acgaaataga cagatcgctg
      961 agataggtgc ctcactgatt aagcattggt aactgtcaga ccaagtttac tcatatatac
     1021 tttagattga tttaaaactt catttttaat ttaaaaggat ctaggtgaag atcctttttg
     1081 ataatctcat gaccaaaatc ccttaacgtg agttttcgtt ccactgagcg tcagaccccg
     1141 tagaaaagat caaaggatct tcttgagatc ctttttttct gcgcgtaatc tgctgcttgc
     1201 aaacaaaaaa accaccgcta ccagcggtgg tttgtttgcc ggatcaagag ctaccaactc
     1261 tttttccgaa ggtaactggc ttcagcagag cgcagatacc aaatactgtc cttctagtgt
     1321 agccgtagtt aggccaccac ttcaagaact ctgtagcacc gcctacatac ctcgctctgc
     1381 taatcctgtt accagtggct gctgccagtg gcgataagtc gtgtcttacc gggttggact
     1441 caagacgata gttaccggat aaggcgcagc ggtcgggctg aacggggggt tcgtgcacac
     1501 agcccagctt ggagcgaacg acctacaccg aactgagata cctacagcgt gagctatgag
     1561 aaagcgccac gcttcccgaa gggagaaagg cggacaggta tccggtaagc ggcagggtcg
     1621 gaacaggaga gcgcacgagg gagcttccag ggggaaacgc ctggtatctt tatagtcctg
     1681 tcgggtttcg ccacctctga cttgagcgtc gatttttgtg atgctcgtca ggggggcgga
     1741 gcctatggaa aaacgccagc aacgcggcct ttttacggtt cctggccttt tgctggcctt
     1801 ttgctcacat gttctttcct gcgttatccc ctgattctgt ggataaccgt attaccgcct
     1861 ttgagtgagc tgataccgct cgccgcagcc gaacgaccga gcgcagcgag tcagtgagcg
     1921 aggaagcgga agagcgccca atacgcaaac cgcctctccc cgcgcgttgg ccgattcatt
     1981 aatgcagctg gcacgacagg tttcccgact ggaaagcggg cagtgagcgc aacgcaatta
     2041 atgtgagtta gctcactcat taggcacccc aggctttaca ctttatgctt ccggctcgta
     2101 tgttgtgtgg aattgtgagc ggataacaat ttcacacagg aaacagctat gaccatgatt
     2161 acgccaagcg cgcaattaac cctcactaaa gggaacaaaa gctggagctg caagcttggc
     2221 cattgcatac gttgtatcca tatcataata tgtacattta tattggctca tgtccaacat
     2281 taccgccatg ttgacattga ttattgacta gttattaata gtaatcaatt acggggtcat
     2341 tagttcatag cccatatatg gagttccgcg ttacataact tacggtaaat ggcccgcctg
     2401 gctgaccgcc caacgacccc cgcccattga cgtcaataat gacgtatgtt cccatagtaa
     2461 cgccaatagg gactttccat tgacgtcaat gggtggagta tttacggtaa actgcccact
     2521 tggcagtaca tcaagtgtat catatgccaa gtacgccccc tattgacgtc aatgacggta
     2581 aatggcccgc ctggcattat gcccagtaca tgaccttatg ggactttcct acttggcagt
     2641 acatctacgt attagtcatc gctattacca tggtgatgcg gttttggcag tacatcaatg
     2701 ggcgtggata gcggtttgac tcacggggat ttccaagtct ccaccccatt gacgtcaatg
     2761 ggagtttgtt ttggcaccaa aatcaacggg actttccaaa atgtcgtaac aactccgccc
     2821 cattgacgca aatgggcggt aggcgtgtac ggtgggaggt ctatataagc agagctcgtt
     2881 tagtgaaccg gggtctctct ggttagacca gatctgagcc tgggagctct ctggctaact
     2941 agggaaccca ctgcttaagc ctcaataaag cttgccttga gtgcttcaag tagtgtgtgc
     3001 ccgtctgttg tgtgactctg gtaactagag atccctcaga cccttttagt cagtgtggaa
     3061 aatctctagc agtggcgccc gaacagggac ctgaaagcga aagggaaacc agaggagctc
     3121 tctcgacgca ggactcggct tgctgaagcg cgcacggcaa gaggcgaggg gcggcgactg
     3181 gtgagtacgc caaaaatttt gactagcgga ggctagaagg agagagatgg gtgcgagagc
     3241 gtcagtatta agcgggggag aattagatcg cgatgggaaa aaattcggtt aaggccaggg
     3301 ggaaagaaaa aatataaatt aaaacatata gtatgggcaa gcagggagct agaacgattc
     3361 gcagttaatc ctggcctgtt agaaacatca gaaggctgta gacaaatact gggacagcta
     3421 caaccatccc ttcagacagg atcagaagaa cttagatcat tatataatac agtagcaacc
     3481 ctctattgtg tgcatcaaag gatagagata aaagacacca aggaagcttt agacaagata
     3541 gaggaagagc aaaacaaaag taagaccacc gcacagcaag cggccgctga tcttcagacc
     3601 tggaggagga gatatgaggg acaattggag aagtgaatta tataaatata aagtagtaaa
     3661 aattgaacca ttaggagtag cacccaccaa ggcaaagaga agagtggtgc agagagaaaa
     3721 aagagcagtg ggaataggag ctttgttcct tgggttcttg ggagcagcag gaagcactat
     3781 gggcgcagcg tcaatgacgc tgacggtaca ggccagacaa ttattgtctg gtatagtgca
     3841 gcagcagaac aatttgctga gggctattga ggcgcaacag catctgttgc aactcacagt
     3901 ctggggcatc aagcagctcc aggcaagaat cctggctgtg gaaagatacc taaaggatca
     3961 acagctcctg gggatttggg gttgctctgg aaaactcatt tgcaccactg ctgtgccttg
     4021 gaatgctagt tggagtaata aatctctgga acagatttgg aatcacacga cctggatgga
     4081 gtgggacaga gaaattaaca attacacaag cttaatacac tccttaattg aagaatcgca
     4141 aaaccagcaa gaaaagaatg aacaagaatt attggaatta gataaatggg caagtttgtg
     4201 gaattggttt aacataacaa attggctgtg gtatataaaa ttattcataa tgatagtagg
     4261 aggcttggta ggtttaagaa tagtttttgc tgtactttct atagtgaata gagttaggca
     4321 gggatattca ccattatcgt ttcagaccca cctcccaacc ccgaggggac ccgacaggcc
     4381 cgaaggaata gaagaagaag gtggagagag agacagagac agatccattc gattagtgaa
     4441 cggatctcga cggtatcgat aagctaattc acaaatggca gtattcatcc acaattttaa
     4501 aagaaaaggg gggattgggg ggtacagtgc aggggaaaga atagtagaca taatagcaac
     4561 agacatacaa actaaagaat tacaaaaaca aattacaaaa attcaaaatt ttcgggttta
     4621 ttacagggac agcagagatc cagtttggga attagcttga tcgattagtc caatttgtta
     4681 aagacaggat atcagtggtc caggctctag ttttgactca acaatatcac cagctgaagc
     4741 ctatagagta cgagccatag atagaataaa agattttatt tagtctccag aaaaaggggg
     4801 gaatgaaaga ccccacctgt aggtttggca agctaggatc aaggttagga acagagagac
     4861 agcagaatat gggccaaaca ggatatctgt ggtaagcagt tcctgccccg gctcagggcc
     4921 aagaacagtt ggaacagcag aatatgggcc aaacaggata tctgtggtaa gcagttcctg
     4981 ccccggctca gggccaagaa cagatggtcc ccagatgcgg tcccgccctc agcagtttct
     5041 agagaaccat cagatgtttc cagggtgccc caaggacctg aaatgaccct gtgccttatt
     5101 tgaactaacc aatcagttcg cttctcgctt ctgttcgcgc gcttctgctc cccgagctca
     5161 ataaaagagc ccacaacccc tcactcggcg cgatctagat ctcgaatcga attcgttaca
     5221 caaaaaacca acacacagat ctaatgaaaa taaaagatct ttattctaca ggagattctg
     5281 atagcaatgt gcgctacgac ctcgcgtgta gattctccga gtagagactt cgtggcctca
     5341 acaaactctt gagtgaactc cagtgatttt gaaccaagcg attcaaagtt ctatccgnnn
     5401 nnnnnnnnnt gcatcggtta accgatgcan nnnnnnnnnn natcgtatag taaacgagcg
     5461 catggctgta aattactgcc tccagttatc agggcaaggc ggagccggag gcgatggcgt
     5521 gctcggtcag gtgccacttc tggttcttgg cgtcgctgcg gtcctcgcgg gtcagcttgt
     5581 gctggatgaa gtgccagtcg ggcatcttgc ggggcacgga cttggccttg tacacggtgt
     5641 cgaactggca gcgcaagcgg ccaccgtcct tcagcagcag gtacatgctc acgtcgccct
     5701 tcaagatgcc ctgcttgggc acggggatga tcttctcgca ggagggctcc cagttgtcgg
     5761 tcatcttctt catcacgggg ccgtcggcgg ggaagttcac gccgtagaac ttggactcgt
     5821 ggtacatgca gttctcctcc acgctcacgg tgatgtcggc gttgcagatg cacacggcgc
     5881 cgtcctcgaa caggaaggag cggtcccagg tgtagccggc ggggcaggag ttcttgaagt
     5941 agtcgacgat gtcctggggg tactcggtga acacgcggtt gccgtacatg aaggcggcgg
     6001 acaagatgtc ctcggcgaag ggcaaggggc cgccctccac cacgcacagg ttgatggcct
     6061 gcttgccctt gaaggggtag ccgatgccct cgccggtgat cacgaacttg tggccgtcca
     6121 cgcagccctc catgcggtac ttcatggtca tctccttggt caggccgtgc ttggactggg
     6181 ccatggaccg gtcgaaaggc ccggagatga ggaagaggag aacagcgcgg cagacgtgcg
     6241 cttttgaagc gtgcagaatg ccgggcctcc ggaggacctt cgggcgcccg ccccgcccct
     6301 gagcccagaa agcgaaggag caaagctgct attggccgct gccccaaagg cctacccgct
     6361 tccattgctc agcggtgctg tccatctgca cgagactagt gagacgtgct acttccattt
     6421 gtcacgtcct gcacgacgcg agctgcgggg cgggggggaa cttcctgact aggggaggag
     6481 tagaaggtgg cgcgaagggg ccaccaaaga acggagccgg ttggcgccta ccggtggatg
     6541 tggaatgtgt gcgaggccag aggccacttg tgtagcgcca agtgcccagc ggggctgcta
     6601 aagcgcatgc tccagactgc cttgggaaaa gcgcctcccc tacccggtag aattattggg
     6661 atccaacctc gagggatccc ccggggtcga ctgatcaaat tcgagctcgg tacctttaag
     6721 accaatgact tacaaggcag ctgtagatct tagccacttt ttaaaagaaa aggggggact
     6781 ggaagggcta attcactccc aacgaagaca agatctgctt tttgcttgta ctgggtctct
     6841 ctggttagac cagatctgag cctgggagct ctctggctaa ctagggaacc cactgcttaa
     6901 gcctcaataa agcttgcctt gagtgcttca agtagtgtgt gcccgtctgt tgtgtgactc
     6961 tggtaactag agatccctca gaccctttta gtcagtgtgg aaaatctcta gcagtagtag
     7021 ttcatgtcat cttattattc agtatttata acttgcaaag aaatgaatat cagagagtga
     7081 gaggaacttg tttattgcag cttataatgg ttacaaataa agcaatagca tcacaaattt
     7141 cacaaataaa gcattttttt cactgcattc tagttgtggt ttgtccaaac tcatcaatgt
     7201 atcttatcat gtctggctct agctatcccg cccctaactc cgcccatccc gcccctaact
     7261 ccgcccagtt ccgcccattc tccgccccat ggctgactaa ttttttttat ttatgcagag
     7321 gccgaggccg cctcggcctc tgagctattc cagaagtagt gaggaggctt ttttggaggc
     7381 ctaggctttt gcgtcgagac gtacccaatt cgccctatag tgagtcgtat tacgcgcgct
     7441 cactggccgt cgttttacaa cgtcgtgact gggaaaaccc tggcgttacc caacttaatc
     7501 gccttgcagc acatccccct ttcgccagct ggcgtaatag cgaagaggcc cgcaccgatc
     7561 gcccttccca acagttgcgc agcctgaatg gcgaatggcg cgnnnnnnnn nnnnnnnnnn
     7621 nnnnnnnnnn nnnnnnnnnn nnnnnnnnnn nnnnnnnnnn nnnnnnnnnn nnnnnnnnnn
     7681 nnnnnnnnnn nnnnnnnnnn nnnnnnnnnn nnnnnnnnnn nnnnnncnnn nnnnnnnnnn
     7741 nnnnnnnnnn nnnnnnnnnn nnnnnnnnnn nnnnnnnnnn nnnnnnnnnn nnnnnnnnnn
     7801 nnnnnnnnnn nnnnnnnnan nnnnnnnnnn nnnnnnnnnn nnnnnnnnnn nnnnnnnnnn
     7861 nnnnnnnncc tttgacgttg gagtccacgt tctttaatag tggactcttg ttccaaactg
     7921 gaacaacact caaccctatc tcggtctatt cttttgattt ataagggatt ttgccgattt
     7981 cggcctattg gttaaaaaat gagctgattt aacaaaaatt taacgcgaat tttaacaaaa
     8041 tattaacgtt tacaatttcc
//
